Addgene plasmid #172546: pEVR4
Purpose: Inducible gene expression, pET origin, VanRAM repressor, PVanCC promoter, mRFP, Carbenicillin Resistance Marker.
Depositing lab: Christopher Reisch. Depositing organization: University of Florida.
Backbone
  Vector backbone: original Duet vector
  Backbone manufacturer: Novagen
  Vector type: Bacterial Expression, Synthetic Biology
Growth in bacteria
  Bacterial resistance: Ampicillin, 100 μg/mL
  Growth temperature: 37°C
  Growth strain: DH5alpha
  Copy number: High Copy
Gene/Insert
  Gene/Insert name: VanRAM-mRFP
  Species: Synthetic
  Promoter: PVanCC
  Cloning method: Ligation Independent Cloning
Resource information
  A portion of this plasmid was derived from a plasmid made by: sAJM.1506 was a gift from Christopher Voigt (Addgene # 108254)
Terms and licenses: Academic/Nonprofit Terms; Industry Terms: Not Available to Industry
How to cite: pEVR4 was a gift from Christopher Reisch (Addgene plasmid # 172546 ; http://n2t.net/addgene:172546 ; RRID:Addgene_172546)
