[The description below was written by a language model from this plasmid's Addgene catalogue record and pLannotate feature annotations shown in this document.]
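Description:
pEVR4 is a 4,454 nt bacterial expression and synthetic-biology plasmid built on a Novagen Duet vector backbone and designed for inducible gene expression in E. coli. It replicates from the pET-type ColE1/pMB1-family origin, listed as high copy, and is selected through the β-lactamase gene (AmpR) with its native bla promoter, which confers resistance to ampicillin and carbenicillin. An f1 phage origin is also present, a common backbone element that permits single-stranded DNA production. Short annotated fragments of CmR, an M13 origin and lacZα appear to be remnants of the assembly rather than functional parts.

The synthetic insert, VanRAM-mRFP, combines a regulator with a reporter. VanRAM is an engineered VanR repressor. According to the record, part of the plasmid derives from a previously published sensor strain. The automated annotation does not label the VanRAM coding sequence, though an unannotated stretch on the reverse strand downstream of a lacI promoter fragment is a plausible location for it. In the opposite orientation, the PVanCC promoter (partly detected as a J23119-like promoter fragment) drives mRFP1, a monomeric red fluorescent protein derived from Discosoma. The transcript includes an sTRSV hammerhead ribozyme upstream of the coding sequence. Such self-cleaving ribozymes are generally used as insulators that standardise the 5′ end of the mRNA. A T7 terminator lies just downstream of the reporter in the circular map.

VanR-family repressors are generally relieved by vanillic acid, though the record does not name the inducer. The plasmid serves as a fluorescence-reporting inducible expression vector in which mRFP marks promoter output.
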