Features (pLannotate 1.2.2; 12 found; start..end, strand, type, name):
     42..89      +  terminator     T7 terminator: transcription terminator for bacteriophage T7 RNA polymerase
    126..581     +  rep_origin     f1 ori (sequence partly withheld): f1 bacteriophage origin of replication; arrow indicates direction of (+) strand synthesis
    696..1556    -  CDS            AmpR: β-lactamase; bla; confers resistance to ampicillin, carbenicillin, and related antibiotics
   1557..1649    -  promoter       AmpR promoter: bla
   1730..2318    +  rep_origin     ori: high-copy-number ColE1/pMB1/pBR322/pUC origin of replication
   2402..2433    -  CDS            CmR (fragment): chloramphenicol acetyltransferase confers resistance to chloramphenicol
   2433..2510    +  rep_origin     M13 ori (fragment): M13 bacteriophage origin of replication; arrow indicates direction of (+) strand synthesis
   2514..2670    -  CDS            lacZα (fragment): LacZα fragment of β-galactosidase; lacZ fragment
   3459..3505    -  promoter       lacI promoter (fragment): lacI
   3596..3620    +  promoter       J23119(SpeI) promoter (fragment): bacterial promoter (Registry of Standard Biological Parts BBa J23119) modified to end with an SpeI site
   3637..3686    +  misc_RNA       sTRSV HHRz: hammerhead ribozyme from the tobacco ringspot virus satellite RNA (Khvorova et al., 2003)
   3749..4423    +  CDS            mRFP1: mRFP1 is a basic (constitutively fluorescent) red fluorescent protein published in 2002, derived from Discosoma sp.. It is reported to be a somewhat slowly-maturing monomer with low acid sensitivity.
>Addgene plasmid #172546 | pEVR4 | addgene full sequence | sequence record 342874 | Addgene NGS Result
GCTTTCCAGTCGGGAAACCTGCTGCCACCGCTGAGCAATAACTAGCATAACCCCTTGGGGCCTCTAAACG
GGTCTTGAGGGGTTTTTTGCTGAAAGGAGGAACTATATCCGGATTGGCGAATGGG
[124 nt withheld, positions 126-249]
C
[91 nt withheld, positions 251-341]
A
[49 nt withheld, positions 343-391]
CCTTTGACGTTGGAGTCCACGTTCTTT
[37 nt withheld, positions 419-455]
ACCCTATCTCGGTCTATTCTTTTGATTTATAAGGGATTTTGCCGATTTCGGCCTATTGGTTAAAAAATGA
GCTGATTTAACAAAAATTTAACGCGAATTTTAACAAAATATTAACGTTTACAATTTCTGGCGGCACGATG
GCATGAGATTATCAAAAAGGATCTTCACCTAGATCCTTTTAAATTAAAAATGAAGTTTTAAATCAATCTA
AAGTATATATGAGTAAACTTGGTCTGACAGTTACCAATGCTTAATCAGTGAGGCACCTATCTCAGCGATC
TGTCTATTTCGTTCATCCATAGTTGCCTGACTCCCCGTCGTGTAGATAACTACGATACGGGAGGGCTTAC
CATCTGGCCCCAGTGCTGCAATGATACCGCGAGACCCACGCTCACCGGCTCCAGATTTATCAGCAATAAA
CCAGCCAGCCGGAAGGGCCGAGCGCAGAAGTGGTCCTGCAACTTTATCCGCCTCCATCCAGTCTATTAAT
TGTTGCCGGGAAGCTAGAGTAAGTAGTTCGCCAGTTAATAGTTTGCGCAACGTTGTTGCCATTGCTACAG
GCATCGTGGTGTCACGCTCGTCGTTTGGTATGGCTTCATTCAGCTCCGGTTCCCAACGATCAAGGCGAGT
TACATGATCCCCCATGTTGTGCAAAAAAGCGGTTAGCTCCTTCGGTCCTCCGATCGTTGTCAGAAGTAAG
TTGGCCGCAGTGTTATCACTCATGGTTATGGCAGCACTGCATAATTCTCTTACTGTCATGCCATCCGTAA
GATGCTTTTCTGTGACTGGTGAGTACTCAACCAAGTCATTCTGAGAATAGTGTATGCGGCGACCGAGTTG
CTCTTGCCCGGCGTCAATACGGGATAATACCGCGCCACATAGCAGAACTTTAAAAGTGCTCATCATTGGA
AAACGTTCTTCGGGGCGAAAACTCTCAAGGATCTTACCGCTGTTGAGATCCAGTTCGATGTAACCCACTC
GTGCACCCAACTGATCTTCAGCATCTTTTACTTTCACCAGCGTTTCTGGGTGAGCAAAAACAGGAAGGCA
AAATGCCGCAAAAAAGTGAATAAGGGCGACACGGAAATGTTGAATACTCATACTCTTCCTTTTTCAATCA
TGATTGAAGCATTTATCAGGGTTATTGTCTCATGAGCGGATACATATTTGAATGTATTTAGAAAAATAAA
CAAATAGGTCATGACCAAAATCCCTTAACGTGAGTTTTCGTTCCACTGAGCGTCAGACCCCGTAGAAAAG
ATCAAAGGATCTTCTTGAGATCCTTTTTTTCTGCGCGTAATCTGCTGCTTGCAAACAAAAAAACCACCGC
TACCAGCGGTGGTTTGTTTGCCGGATCAAGAGCTACCAACTCTTTTTCCGAAGGTAACTGGCTTCAGCAG
AGCGCAGATACCAAATACTGTCCTTCTAGTGTAGCCGTAGTTAGGCCACCACTTCAAGAACTCTGTAGCA
CCGCCTACATACCTCGCTCTGCTAATCCTGTTACCAGTGGCTGCTGCCAGTGGCGATAAGTCGTGTCTTA
CCGGGTTGGACTCAAGACGATAGTTACCGGATAAGGCGCAGCGGTCGGGCTGAACGGGGGGTTCGTGCAC
ACAGCCCAGCTTGGAGCGAACGACCTACACCGAACTGAGATACCTACAGCGTGAGCTATGAGAAAGCGCC
ACGCTTCCCGAAGGGAGAAAGGCGGACAGGTATCCGGTAAGCGGCAGGGTCGGAACAGGAGAGCGCACGA
GGGAGCTTCCAGGGGGAAACGCCTGGTATCTTTATAGTCCTGTCGGGTTTCGCCACCTCTGACTTGAGCG
TCGATTTTTGTGATGCTCGTCAGGGGGGCGGAGCCTATGGAAAAACGCCAGCAACGCGGCCTTTTTACGG
TTCCTGGCCTTTTGCTGGCCTTTTCGTTTAAGGGCACCAATAACTGCCTTAAAAAAATTACGCCCCGCCC
TGCCACTCATCGCAGTACGGCCTATTGGTTAAAAAATGAGCTGATTTAACAAAAATTTAACGCGAATTTT
AACAAAATATTAACGCTTACAATTTCCATTCGCCATTCAGGCTGCGCAACTGTTTGGAAGGGCGATCGGT
GCGGGCCTCTTCGCTATTACGCCAGCTGGCGAAAGGGGGATGTGCTGCAAGGCGATTAAGTTGGGTAACG
CCAGGGTTTTCCCAGTCACGACGTTGTAAAACGACGGCCAGTGAAACAGACGAAGAATCCATGGTCAATC
TGCACGAATTGACCATGCTGCACCCAGCGGTGCGCCTGCGCTTGCTGCTGCTTCAAAAACTTTTGCATTA
CGAATTGCTGCCAGTGCATGATCACGCATAATACGTTCTGCACCTTCGGCATCACCACAGCTAACTGCAT
CCAGAACTGCCTGATGCTGACGATGTGCTGCCAGCAGATGTTCATATTCGGCAGACAGGTCCATCAGATC
CAGGGCCAGTGCACCGGCTGCTGCAAACGGTTCAAAACCATTACGTGCCAGTGCGCTTTCAACTGCACCA
TTACCTGCTGCGCTAACCAGGGTATCATGAAATGCCTGATTATATGCGGCATAACGATCCAGATCTTCAC
CATTCAGGCGACCGGCTGCAAACAGTGCTTCACCTTCTGCAATCAGTACAACAAAACGTGCATGGGTTTC
TGAGGTCATACCACGTTCTGCCAGACGACGTGCTGCAAAACCTTCCAGAACACCACGAACTTCAATTGCA
TCACGAATCTGATCGCTGCTAACACCACGGGCTGCATAACCACGTGCACCCAGACGAACAACCAGACCTT
CTTGTTCCAGTGAACGCAGTGCGATACGAACCGGCATACGGCTAACACCCAGTGCTGCTGCGGTCGGAAT
TTCTGCAATACGTTCACCACTTTTGATTTCACCGCTTGCAATCATTTTACGCAGTGCCATCATAACACGC
TGACCCGGTTTAATACGAGGCATGTCCATGTCTATCCTCCTTATTTACGTTCGTTAGTTTAAGCGGGCGC
TATCATGCCATACCGCGAAAGGTTTTGCGCCATTCGATGGCGCGCCGCCAATTATTGAAGGCCTCCCTAA
CGGGGGGCCTTTTTTTGTTTCTGGTCTCCCGCTTAACGATCGTTGGCTGATTGGATCCAATTGACAGCTA
GCTCAGTCCTAGGTACCATTGGATCCAATAGCTGTCACCGGATGTGCTTTCCGGTCTGATGAGTCCGTGA
GGACGAAACAGCCTCTACAAATAATTTTGTTTAAGAACTGGGAAGAGCGCAGATTAAAGAGGAGAAATAC
TAGATGGCTTCCTCCGAAGACGTTATCAAAGAGTTCATGCGTTTCAAAGTTCGTATGGAAGGTTCCGTTA
ACGGTCACGAGTTCGAAATCGAAGGTGAAGGTGAAGGTCGTCCGTACGAAGGTACCCAGACCGCTAAACT
GAAAGTTACCAAAGGTGGTCCGCTGCCGTTCGCTTGGGACATCCTGTCCCCGCAGTTCCAGTACGGTTCC
AAAGCTTACGTTAAACACCCGGCTGACATCCCGGACTACCTGAAACTGTCCTTCCCGGAAGGTTTCAAAT
GGGAACGTGTTATGAACTTCGAAGACGGTGGTGTTGTTACCGTTACCCAGGACTCCTCCCTGCAAGACGG
TGAGTTCATCTACAAAGTTAAACTGCGTGGTACCAACTTCCCGTCCGACGGTCCGGTTATGCAGAAAAAA
ACCATGGGTTGGGAAGCTTCCACCGAACGTATGTACCCGGAAGACGGTGCTCTGAAAGGTGAAATCAAAA
TGCGTCTGAAACTGAAAGACGGTGGTCACTACGACGCTGAAGTTAAAACCACCTACATGGCTAAAAAACC
GGTTCAGCTGCCGGGTGCTTACAAAACCGACATCAAACTGGACATCACCTCCCACAACGAAGACTACACC
ATCGTTGAACAGTACGAACGTGCTGAAGGTCGTCACTCCACCGGTGCTTAATAACGCTGATAGTGCTAGT
GTAGATCGC
